>Addgene plasmid #126367 | pGWB14-LYX149 | addgene full sequence | sequence record 247515 | Addgene NGS Result
TCGGTCTTGCCTTGCTCGTCGGTGATGTACTTCACCAGCTCCGCGAAGTCGCTCTTCTTGATGGAGCGCA
TGGGGACGTGCTTGGCAATCACGCGCACCCCCCGGCCGTTTTAGCGGCTAAAAAAGTCATGGCTCTGCCC
TCGGGCGGACCACGCCCATCATGACCTTGCCAAGCTCGTCCTGCTTCTCTTCGATCTTCGCCAGCAGGGC
GAGGATCGTGGCATCACCGAACCGCGCCGTGCGCGGGTCGTCGGTGAGCCAGAGTTTCAGCAGGCCGCCC
AGGCGGCCCAGGTCGCCATTGATGCGGGCCAGCTCGCGGACGTGCTCATAGTCCACGACGCCCGTGATTT
TGTAGCCCTGGCCGACGGCCAGCAGGTAGGCCGACAGGCTCATGCCGGCCGCCGCCGCCTTTTCCTCAAT
CGCTCTTCGTTCGTCTGGAAGGCAGTACACCTTGATAGGTGGGCTGCCCTTCCTGGTTGGCTTGGTTTCA
TCAGCCATCCGCTTGCCCTCATCTGTTACGCCGGCGGTAGCCGGCCAGCCTCGCAGAGCAGGATTCCCGT
TGAGCACCGCCAGGTGCGAATAAGGGACAGTGAAGAAGGAACACCCGCTCGCGGGTGGGCCTACTTCACC
TATCCTGCCCGGCTGACGCCGTTGGATACACCAAGGAAAGTCTACACGAACCCTTTGGCAAAATCCTGTA
TATCGTGCGAAAAAGGATGGATATACCGAAAAAATCGCTATAATGACCCCGAAGCAGGGTTATGCAGCGG
AAAAGCGCCACGCTTCCCGAAGGGAGAAAGGCGGACAGGTATCCGGTAAGCGGCAGGGTCGGAACAGGAG
AGCGCACGAGGGAGCTTCCAGGGGGAAACGCCTGGTATCTTTATAGTCCTGTCGGGTTTCGCCACCTCTG
ACTTGAGCGTCGATTTTTGTGATGCTCGTCAGGGGGGCGGAGCCTATGGAAAAACGCCAGCAACGCGGCC
TTTTTACGGTTCCTGGCCTTTTGCTGGCCTTTTGCTCACATGTTCTTTCCTGCGTTATCCCCTGATTCTG
TGGATAACCGTATTACCGCCTTTGAGTGAGCTGATACCGCTCGCCGCAGCCGAACGACCGAGCGCAGCGA
GTCAGTGAGCGAGGAAGCGGAAGAGCGCCAGAAGGCCGCCAGAGAGGCCGAGCGCGGCCGTGAGGCTTGG
ACGCTAGGGCAGGGCATGAAAAAGCCCGTAGCGGGCTGCTACGGGCGTCTGACGCGGTGGAAAGGGGGAG
GGGATGTTGTCTACATGGCTCTGCTGTAGTGAGTGGGTTGCGCTCCGGCAGCGGTCCTGATCAATCGTCA
CCCTTTCTCGGTCCTTCAACGTTCCTGACAACGAGCCTCCTTTTCGCCAATCCATCGACAATCACCGCGA
GTCCCTGCTCGAACGCTGCGTCCGGACCGGCTTCGTCGAAGGCGTCTATCGCGGCCCGCAACAGCGGCGA
GAGCGGAGCCTGTTCAACGGTGCCGCCGCGCTCGCCGGCATCGCTGTCGCCGGCCTGCTCCTCAAGCACG
GCCCCAACAGTGAAGTAGCTGATTGTCATCAGCGCATTGACGGCGTCCCCGGCCGAAAAACCCGCCTCGC
AGAGGAAGCGAAGCTGCGCGTCGGCCGTTTCCATCTGCGGTGCGCCCGGTCGCGTGCCGGCATGGATGCG
CGCGCCATCGCGGTAGGCGAGCAGCGCCTGCCTGAAGCTGCGGGCATTCCCGATCAGAAATGAGCGCCAG
TCGTCGTCGGCTCTCGGCACCGAATGCGTATGATTCTCCGCCAGCATGGCTTCGGCCAGTGCGTCGAGCA
GCGCCCGCTTGTTCCTGAAGTGCCAGTAAAGCGCCGGCTGCTGAACCCCCAACCGTTCCGCCAGTTTGCG
TGTCGTCAGACCGTCTACGCCGACCTCGTTCAACAGGTCCAGGGCGGCACGGATCACTGTATTCGGCTGC
AACTTTGTCATGCTTGACACTTTATCACTGATAAACATAATATGTCCACCAACTTATCAGTGATAAAGAA
TCCGCGCGTTCAATCGGACCAGCGGAGGCTGGTCCGGAGGCCAGACGTGAAACCCAACATACCCCTGATC
GTAATTCTGAGCACTGTCGCGCTCGACGCTGTCGGCATCGGCCTGATTATGCCGGTGCTGCCGGGCCTCC
TGCGCGATCTGGTTCACTCGAACGACGTCACCGCCCACTATGGCATTCTGCTGGCGCTGTATGCGTTGGT
GCAATTTGCCTGCGCACCTGTGCTGGGCGCGCTGTCGGATCGTTTCGGGCGGCGGCCAATCTTGCTCGTC
TCGCTGGCCGGCGCCAGATCTGGGGAACCCTGTGGTTGGCATGCACATACAAATGGACGAACGGATAAAC
CTTTTCACGCCCTTTTAAATATCCGATTATTCTAATAAACGCTCTTTTCTCTTAGGTTTACCCGCCAATA
TATCCTGTCAAACACTGATAGTTTAAACGTTGCGATTAAGAATTCGAGCTCGGTACCCCCCTACTCCAAA
AATGTCAAAGATACAGTCTCAGAAGACCAAAGGGCTATTGAGACTTTTCAACAAAGGGTAATTTCGGGAA
ACCTCCTCGGATTCCATTGCCCAGCTATCTGTCACTTCATCGAAAGGACAGTAGAAAAGGAAGGTGGCTC
CTACAAATGCCATCATTGCGATAAAGGAAAGGCTATCATTCAAGATGCCTCTGCCGACAGTGGTCCCAAA
GATGGACCCCCACCCACGAGGAGCATCGTGGAAAAAGAAGACGTTCCAACCACGTCTTCAAAGCAAGTGG
ATTGATGTGACATCTCCACTGACGTAAGGGATGACGCACAATCCCACTATCCTTCGCAAGACCCTTCCTC
TATATAAGGAAGTTCATTTCATTTGGAGAGGACAGCCCAAGCTTCGACTCTAGAGGATCCCCTTAAATCG
ATATGGAACGAGCTATACAAGGAAACGACGCTAGGGAACAAGCTAACAGTGAACGTTGGGATGGAGGATC
AGGAGGTACCACTTCTCCCTTCAAACTTCCTGACGAAAGTCCGAGTTGGACTGAGTGGCGGCTACATAAC
GATGAGACGAATTCGAATCAAGATAATCCCCTTGGTTTCAAGGAAAGCTGGGGTTTCGGGAAAGTTGTAT
TTAAGAGATATCTCAGATACGACAGGACGGAAGCTTCACTGCACAGAGTCCTTGGATCTTGGACGGGAGA
TTCGGTTAACTATGCAGCATCTCGATTTTTCGGTTTCGACCAGATCGGATGTACCTATAGTATTCGGTTT
CGAGGAGTTAGTATCACCGTTTCTGGAGGGTCTCGAACTCTTCAGCATCTCTGTGAGATGGCAATTCGGT
CTAAGCAAGAACTGCTACAGCTTGCCCCAATCGAAGTGGAAAGTAATGTATCAAGAGGATGCCCTGAAGG
TACTCAAACCTTCGAAAAAGAAAGCGAGTAAGTCGAGGGCGAGCTCGAATTCGGTACGCTGAAATCACCA
GTCTCTCTCTACAAATCTATCTCTCTCTATTTTCTCCATAAATAATGTGTGAGTAGTTTCCCGATAAGGG
AAATTAGGGTTCTTATAGGGTTTCGCTCATGTGTTGAGCATATAAGAAACCCTTAGTATGTATTTGTATT
TGTAAAATACTTCTATCAATAAAATTTCTAATTCCTAAAACCAAAATCCAGTACTAAAATCCAGATCTCC
CTGCAGGTCCCCAGATTAGCCTTTTCAATTTCAGAAAGAATGCTAACCCACAGATGGTTAGAGAGGCTTA
CGCAGCAGGTCTCATCAAGACGATCTACCCGAGCAATAATCTCCAGGAAATCAAATACCTTCCCAAGAAG
GTTAAAGATGCAGTCAAAAGATTCAGGACTAACTGCATCAAGAACACAGAGAAAGATATATTTCTCAAGA
TCAGAAGTACTATTCCAGTATGGACGATTCAAGGCTTGCTTCACAAACCAAGGCAAGTAATAGAGATTGG
AGTCTCTAAAAAGGTAGTTCCCACTGAATCAAAGGCCATGGAGTCAAAGATTCAAATAGAGGACCTAACA
GAACTCGCCGTAAAGACTGGCGAACAGTTCATACAGAGTCTCTTACGACTCAATGACAAGAAGAAAATCT
TCGTCAACATGGTGGAGCACGACACACTTGTCTACTCCAAAAATATCAAAGATACAGTCTCAGAAGACCA
AAGGGCAATTGAGACTTTTCAACAAAGGGTAATATCCGGAAACCTCCTCGGATTCCATTGCCCAGCTATC
TGTCACTTTATTGTGAAGATAGTGGAAAAGGAAGGTGGCTCCTACAAATGCCATCATTGCGATAAAGGAA
AGGCCATCGTTGAAGATGCCTCTGCCGACAGTGGTCCCAAAGATGGACCCCCACCCACGAGGAGCATCGT
GGAAAAAGAAGACGTTCCAACCACGTCTTCAAAGCAAGTGGATTGATGTGATATCTCCACTGACGTAAGG
GATGACGCACAATCCCACTATCCTTCGCAAGACCCTTCCTCTATATAAGGAAGTTCATTTCATTTGGAGA
GAACACGGGGGACTCTAGAGTTATCAACAAGTTTGTACAAAAAAGCAGGCTCCACCACTAGTATGTCGAC
GTCGGTAGAAGCTAACGGCGCTACACTTTGTTCACATCCGCAGCAACACTCTTCTGATGCTTGCAATAAT
GGTGCTTTGGTAGTGAAGAAGCCGCCGGCAAAGGACCGCCATAGCAAAGTTGATGGACGAGGAAGGCGTA
TAAGGATGCCAATTGTTTGTGCCGCTAGGGTTTTCCAGCTCACTCGCGAACTAGGTCACAAGTCCGACGG
TCAAACCATTGAATGGCTGCTGCGTCAAGCTGAACCCTCGATTGTCGCCGCCACTGGTACTGGTACTATA
CCTGCTAGCTTTTCAACACTCTCTGTTTCGCTGCGGAACTCTTCAGTTTCTTCTTCTGTTTCCGCTCCGC
TTGAATACAAGTCGTCATCACAGCCGTCGATTTCTCCGGCGCCGTTTTTGCTCGGGAAGCGTCTGCGGCC
CGAGGATGACGACGGGAGTGGCGAAAAAGATGACGCTAGTAACGGAGCTACGGTTGTGGGACCTACCCCT
GGGTTTTGGGCTGTTCCAGCTAGGCCGGATTTTGGCCAGGTTTGGAGCTTTACGCCGCCTCCTCCGCCGG
ATATGGTGGCGCCGACACATTCATCGGCAGCGAGATTTCTTCAGCAACAAATGGGAGAGGAGTCAGCTGC
TAGATTAGGGAATTACTTTCCTATAGCTCAAGGGCACCTGAATTTGTTAGCTTCTCTATCGGGTTCCGCA
CCGCCTTCTTCTGGGAGAAGAGACGATGACGGAAACCCCGGGGACCCAGCTTTCTTGTACAAAGTGGTTG
ATAACAGCGGGTTAATTAACATCTTTTACCCATACGATGTTCCTGACTATGCGGGCTATCCCTATGACGT
CCCGGACTATGCAGGATCCTATCCATATGACGTTCCAGATTACGCTGCTCAGTGCAGCGCTTAGAGCTCG
AATTTCCCCGATCGTTCAAACATTTGGCAATAAAGTTTCTTAAGATTGAATCCTGTTGCCGGTCTTGCGA
TGATTATCATATAATTTCTGTTGAATTACGTTAAGCATGTAATAATTAACATGTAATGCATGACGTTATT
TATGAGATGGGTTTTTATGATTAGAGTCCCGCAATTATACATTTAATACGCGATAGAAAACAAAATATAG
CGCGCAAACTAGGATAAATTATCGCGCGCGGTGTCATCTATGTTACTAGATCGGGAATTAGCTTCATCAA
CGCAAGACATGCGCACGACCGTCTGACAGGAGAGGAATTTCCGACGAGCACAGAAAGGACTTGCTCTTGG
ACGTAGGCCTATTTCTCAGGCACATGTATCAAGTGTTCGGACGTGGGTTTTCGATGGTGTATCAGCCGCC
GCCAACTGGGAGATGAGGAGGCTTTCTTGGGGGGCAGTCAGCAGTTCATTTCACAAGACAGAGGAACTTG
TAAGGAGATGCACTGATTTATCTTGGCGCAAACCAGCAGGACGAATTAGTGGGAATAGCCCGCGAATATC
TAAGTTATGCCTGTCGGCATGAGCAGAAACTTCCAATTCGAAACAGTTTGGAGAGGTTGTTTTTGGGCAT
ACCTTTTGTTAGTCAGCCTCTCGATTGCTCATCGTCATTACACAGTACCGAAGTTTGATCGATCTAGTAA
CATAGATGACACCGCGCGCGATAATTTATCCTAGTTTGCGCGCTATATTTTGTTTTCTATCGCGTATTAA
ATGTATAATTGCGGGACTCTAATCATAAAAACCCATCTCATAAATAACGTCATGCATTACATGTTAATTA
TTACATGCTTAACGTAATTCAACAGAAATTATATGATAATCATCGCAAGACCGGCAACAGGATTCAATCT
TAAGAAACTTTATTGCCAAATGTTTGAACGATCTGCTTCGACGCACTCCTTCTTTACTCCACCATCTCGT
CCTTATTGAAAACGTGGGTAGCACCAAAACGAATCAAGTCGCTGGAACTGAAGTTACCAATCACGCTGGA
TGATTTGCCAGTTGGATTAATCTTGCCTTTCCCCGCATGAATAATATTGATGAATGCATGCGTGAGGGGT
ATTTCGATTTTGGCAATAGCTGCAATTGCCGCGACATCCTCCAACGAGCATAATTCTTCAGAAAAATAGC
GATGTTCCATGTTGTCAGGGCATGCATGATGCACGTTATGAGGTGACGGTGCTAGGCAGTATTCCCTCAA
AGTTTCATAGTCAGTATCATATTCATCATTGCATTCCTGCAAGAGAGAATTGAGACGCAATCCACACGCT
GCGGCAACCTTCCGGCGTTCGTGGTCTATTTGCTCTTGGACGTTGCAAACGTAAGTGTTGGATCCCGGTC
GGCATCTACTCTATTCCTTTGCCCTCGGACGAGTGCTGGGGCGTCGGTTTCCACTATCGGCGAGTACTTC
TACACAGCCATCGGTCCAGACGGCCGCGCTTCTGCGGGCGATTTGTGTACGCCCGACAGTCCCGGCTCCG
GATCGGACGATTGCGTCGCATCGACCCTGCGCCCAAGCTGCATCATCGAAATTGCCGTCAACCAAGCTCT
GATAGAGTTGGTCAAGACCAATGCGGAGCATATACGCCCGGAGCCGCGGCGATCCTGCAAGCTCCGGATG
CCTCCGCTCGAAGTAGCGCGTCTGCTGCTCCATACAAGCCAACCACGGCCTCCAGAAGAAGATGTTGGCG
ACCTCGTATTGGGAATCCCCGAACATCGCCTCGCTCCAGTCAATGACCGCTGTTATGCGGCCATTGTCCG
TCAGGACATTGTTGGAGCCGAAATCCGCGTGCACGAGGTGCCGGACTTCGGGGCAGTCCTCGGCCCAAAG
CATCAGCTCATCGAGAGCCTGCGCGACGGACGCACTGACGGTGTCGTCCATCACAGTTTGCCAGTGATAC
ACATGGGGATCAGCAATCGCGCATATGAAATCACGCCATGTAGTGTATTGACCGATTCCTTGCGGTCCGA
ATGGGCCGAACCCGCTCGTCTGGCTAAGATCGGCCGCAGCGATCGCATCCATGGCCTCCGCGACCGGCTG
CAGAACAGCGGGCAGTTCGGTTTCAGGCAGGTCTTGCAACGTGACACCCTGTGCACGGCGGGAGATGCAA
TAGGTCAGGCTCTCGCTGAATTCCCCAATGTCAAGCACTTCCGGAATCGGGAGCGCGGCCGATGCAAAGT
GCCGATAAACATAACGATCTTTGTAGAAACCATCGGCGCAGCTATTTACCCGCAGGACATATCCACGCCC
TCCTACATCGAAGCTGAAAGCACGAGATTCTTCGCCCTCCGAGAGCTGCATCAGGTCGGAGACGCTGTCG
AACTTTTCGATCAGAAACTTCTCGACAGACGTCGCGGTGAGTTCAGGCTTTTTCATATCGGGGTCGTCCT
CTCCAAATGAAATGAACTTCCTTATATAGAGGAAGGGTCTTGCGAAGGATAGTGGGATTGTGCGTCATCC
CTTACGTCAGTGGAGATATCACATCAATCCACTTGCTTTGAAGACGTGGTTGGAACGTCTTCTTTTTCCA
CGATGCTCCTCGTGGGTGGGGGTCCATCTTTGGGACCACTGTCGGCAGAGGCATCTTGAACGATAGCCTT
TCCTTTATCGCAATGATGGCATTTGTAGGTGCCACCTTCCTTTTCTACTGTCCTTTTGATGAAGTGACAG
ATAGCTGGGCAATGGAATCCGAGGAGGTTTCCCGATATTACCCTTTGTTGAAAAGTCTCAATAGCCCTTT
GGTCTTCTGAGACTGTATCTTTGATATTCTTGGAGTAGACGAGAGTGTCGTGCTCCACCATGTTGACGGA
TCTCTAGGACGCGTCCTAGAAGCTAATTCACTGGCCGTCGTTTTACAACGTCGTGACTGGGAAAACCCTG
GCGTTACCCAACTTAATCGCCTTGCAGCACATCCCCCTTTCGCCAGCTGGCGTAATAGCGAAGAGGCCCG
CACCGATCGCCCTTCCCAACAGTTGCGCAGCCTGAATG
[44 nt withheld, positions 8579-8622]
C
[141 nt withheld, positions 8624-8764]
CCTTTGACGTTGGAGTCCACGTTCTTT
[37 nt withheld, positions 8792-8828]
ACCCTATCTCGGGCTATTCTTTTGATTTATAAGGGATTTTGCCGATTTCGGAACCACCATCAAACAGGAT
TTTCGCCTGCTGGGGCAAACCAGCGTGGACCGCTTGCTGCAACTCTCTCAGGGCCAGGCGGTGAAGGGCA
ATCAGCTGTTGCCCGTCTCACTGGTGAAAAGAAAAACCACCCCAGTACATTAAAAACGTCCGCAATGTGT
TATTAAGTTGTCTAAGCGTCAATTTGTTTACACCACAATATATCCTGCCACCAGCCAGCCAACAGCTCCC
CGACCGGCAGCTCGGCACAAAATCACCACTCGATACAGGCAGCCCATCAGTCCGGGACGGCGTCAGCGGG
AGAGCCGTTGTAAGGCGGCAGACTTTGCTCATGTTACCGATGCTATTCGGAAGAACGGCAACTAAGCTGC
CGGGTTTGAAACACGGATGATCTCGCGGAGGGTAGCATGTTGATTGTAACGATGACAGAGCGTTGCTGCC
TGTGATCAAATATCATCTCCCTCGCAGAGATCCGAATTATCAGCCTTCTTATTCATTTCTCGCTTAACCG
TGACAGGCTGTCGATCTTGAGAACTATGCCGACATAATAGGAAATCGCTGGATAAAGCCGCTGAGGAAGC
TGAGTGGCGCTATTTCTTTAGAAGTGAACGTTGACGATATCAACTCCCCTATCCATTGCTCACCGAATGG
TACAGGTCGGGGACCCGAAGTTCCGACTGTCGGCCTGATGCATCCCCGGCTGATCGACCCCAGATCTGGG
GCTGAGAAAGCCCAGTAAGGAAACAACTGTAGGTTCGAGTCGCGAGATCCCCCGGAACCAAAGGAAGTAG
GTTAAACCCGCTCCGATCAGGCCGAGCCACGCCAGGCCGAGAACATTGGTTCCTGTAGGCATCGGGATTG
GCGGATCAAACACTAAAGCTACTGGAACGAGCAGAAGTCCTCCGGCCGCCAGTTGCCAGGCGGTAAAGGT
GAGCAGAGGCACGGGAGGTTGCCACTTGCGGGTCAGCACGGTTCCGAACGCCATGGAAACCGCCCCCGCC
AGGCCCGCTGCGACGCCGACAGGATCTAGCGCTGCGTTTGGTGTCAACACCAACAGCGCCACGCCCGCAG
TTCCGCAAATAGCCCCCAGGACCGCCATCAATCGTATCGGGCTACCTAGCAGAGCGGCAGAGATGAACAC
GACCATCAGCGGCTGCACAGCGCCTACCGTCGCCGCGACCCCGCCCGGCAGGCGGTAGACCGAAATAAAC
AACAAGCTCCAGAATAGCGAAATATTAAGTGCGCCGAGGATGAAGATGCGCATCCACCAGATTCCCGTTG
GAATCTGTCGGACGATCATCACGAGCAATAAACCCGCCGGCAACGCCCGCAGCAGCATACCGGCGACCCC
TCGGCCTCGCTGTTCGGGCTCCACGAAAACGCCGGACAGATGCGCCTTGTGAGCGTCCTTGGGGCCGTCC
TCCTGTTTGAAGACCGACAGCCCAATGATCTCGCCGTCGATGTAGGCGCCGAATGCCACGGCATCTCGCA
ACCGTTCAGCGAACGCCTCCATGGGCTTTTTCTCCTCGTGCTCGTAAACGGACCCGAACATCTCTGGAGC
TTTCTTCAGGGCCGACAATCGGATCTCGCGGAAATCCTGCACGTCGGCCGCTCCAAGCCGTCGAATCTGA
GCCTTAATCACAATTGTCAATTTTAATCCTCTGTTTATCGGCAGTTCGTAGAGCGCGCCGTGCGTCCCGA
GCGATACTGAGCGAAGCAAGTGCGTCGAGCAGTGCCCGCTTGTTCCTGAAATGCCAGTAAAGCGCTGGCT
GCTGAACCCCCAGCCGGAACTGACCCCACAAGGCCCTAGCGTTTGCAATGCACCAGGTCATCATTGACCC
AGGCGTGTTCCACCAGGCCGCTGCCTCGCAACTCTTCGCAGGCTTCGCCGACCTGCTCGCGCCACTTCTT
CACGCGGGTGGAATCCGATCCGCACATGAGGCGGAAGGTTTCCAGCTTGAGCGGGTACGGCTCCCGGTGC
GAGCTGAAATAGTCGAACATCCGTCGGGCCGTCGGCGACAGCTTGCGGTACTTCTCCCATATGAATTTCG
TGTAGTGGTCGCCAGCAAACAGCACGACGATTTCCTCGTCGATCAGGACCTGGCAACGGGACGTTTTCTT
GCCACGGTCCAGGACGCGGAAGCGGTGCAGCAGCGACACCGATTCCAGGTGCCCAACGCGGTCGGACGTG
AAGCCCATCGCCGTCGCCTGTAGGCGCGACAGGCATTCCTCGGCCTTCGTGTAATACCGGCCATTGATCG
ACCAGCCCAGGTCCTGGCAAAGCTCGTAGAACGTGAAGGTGATCGGCTCGCCGATAGGGGTGCGCTTCGC
GTACTCCAACACCTGCTGCCACACCAGTTCGTCATCGTCGGCCCGCAGCTCGACGCCGGTGTAGGTGATC
TTCACGTCCTTGTTGACGTGGAAAATGACCTTGTTTTGCAGCGCCTCGCGCGGGATTTTCTTGTTGCGCG
TGGTGAACAGGGCAGAGCGGGCCGTGTCGTTTGGCATCGCTCGCATCGTGTCCGGCCACGGCGCAATATC
GAACAAGGAAAGCTGCATTTCCTTGATCTGCTGCTTCGTGTGTTTCAGCAACGCGGCCTGCTTGGCCTCG
CTGACCTGTTTTGCCAGGTCCTCGCCGGCGGTTTTTCGCTTCTTGGTCGTCATAGTTCCTCGCGTGTCGA
TGGTCATCGACTTCGCCAAACCTGCCGCCTCCTGTTCGAGACGACGCGAACGCTCCACGGCGGCCGATGG
CGCGGGCAGGGCAGGGGGAGCCAGTTGCACGCTGTCGCGCTCGATCTTGGCCGTAGCTTGCTGGACCATC
GAGCCGACGGACTGGAAGGTTTCGCGGGGCGCACGCATGACGGTGCGGCTTGCGATGGTTTCGGCATCCT
CGGCGGAAAACCCCGCGTCGATCAGTTCTTGCCTGTATGCCTTCCGGTCAAACGTCCGATTCATTCACCC
TCCTTGCGGGATTGCCCCGACTCACGCCGGGGCAATGTGCCCTTATTCCTGATTTGACCCGCCTGGTGCC
TTGGTGTCCAGATAATCCACCTTATCGGCAATGAAGTCGGTCCCGTAGACCGTCTGGCCGTCCTTCTCGT
ACTTGGTATTCCGAATCTTGCCCTGCACGAATACCAGCGACCCCTTGCCCAAATACTTGCCGTGGGCCTC
GGCCTGAGAGCCAAAACACTTGATGCGGAAGAAGTCGGTGCGCTCCTGCTTGTCGCCGGCATCGTTGCGC
CACATCTAGGTACTAAAACAATTCATCCAGTAAAATATAATATTTTATTTTCTCCCAATCAGGCTTGATC
CCCAGTAAGTCAAAAAATAGCTCGACATACTGTTCTTCCCCGATATCCTCCCTGATCGACCGGACGCAGA
AGGCAATGTCATACCACTTGTCCGCCCTGCCGCTTCTCCCAAGATCAATAAAGCCACTTACTTTGCCATC
TTTCACAAAGATGTTGCTGTCTCCCAGGTCGCCGTGGGAAAAGACAAGTTCCTCTTCGGGCTTTTCCGTC
TTTAAAAAATCATACAGCTCGCGCGGATCTTTAAATGGAGTGTCTTCTTCCCAGTTTTCGCAATCCACAT
CGGCCAGATCGTTATTCAGTAAGTAATCCAATTCGGCTAAGCGGCTGTCTAAGCTATTCGTATAGGGACA
ATCCGATATGTCGATGGAGTGAAAGAGCCTGATGCACTCCGCATACAGCTCGATAATCTTTTCAGGGCTT
TGTTCATCTTCATACTCTTCCGAGCAAAGGACGCCATCGGCCTCACTCATGAGCAGATTGCTCCAGCCAT
CATGCCGTTCAAAGTGCAGGACCTTTGGAACAGGCAGCTTTCCTTCCAGCCATAGCATCATGTCCTTTTC
CCGTTCCACATCATAGGTGGTCCCTTTATACCGGCTGTCCGTCATTTTTAAATATAGGTTTTCATTTTCT
CCCACCAGCTTATATACCTTAGCAGGAGACATTCCTTCCGTATCTTTTACGCAGCGGTATTTTTCGATCA
GTTTTTTCAATTCCGGTGATATTCTCATTTTAGCCATTTATTATTTCCTTCCTCTTTTCTACAGTATTTA
AAGATACCCCAAGAAGCTAATTATAACAAGACGAACTCCAATTCACTGTTCCTTGCATTCTAAAACCTTA
AATACCAGAAAACAGCTTTTTCAAAGTTGTTTTCAAAGTTGGCGTATAACATAGTATCGACGGAGCCGAT
TTTGAAACCACAATTATGGGTGATGCTGCCAACTTACTGATTTAGTGTATGATGGTGTTTTTGAGGTGCT
CCAGTGGCTTCTGTTTCTATCAGCTGTCCCTCCTGTTCAGCTACTGACGGGGTGGTGCGTAACGGCAAAA
GCACCGCCGGACATCAGCGCTATCTCTGCTCTCACTGCCGTAAAACATGGCAACTGCAGTTCACTTACAC
CGCTTCTCAACCCGGTACGCACCAGAAAATCATTGATATGGCCATGAATGGCGTTGGATGCCGGGCAACA
GCCCGCATTATGGGCGTTGGCCTCAACACGATTTTACGTCACTTAAAAAACTCAGGCCGCAGTCGGTAAC
CTCGCGCATACAGCCGGGCAGTGACGTCATCGTCTGCGCGGAAATGGACGAACAGTGGGGCTATGTCGGG
GCTAAATCGCGCCAGCGCTGGCTGTTTTACGCGTATGACAGTCTCCGGAAGACGGTTGTTGCGCACGTAT
TCGGTGAACGCACTATGGCGACGCTGGGGCGTCTTATGAGCCTGCTGTCACCCTTTGACGTGGTGATATG
GATGACGGATGGCTGGCCGCTGTATGAATCCCGCCTGAAGGGAAAGCTGCACGTAATCAGCAAGCGATAT
ACGCAGCGAATTGAGCGGCATAACCTGAATCTGAGGCAGCACCTGGCACGGCTGGGACGGAAGTCGCTGT
CGTTCTCAAAATCGGTGGAGCTGCATGACAAAGTCATCGGGCATTATCTGAACATAAAACACTATCAATA
AGTTGGAGTCATTACCCAATTATGATAGAATTTACAAGCTATAAGGTTATTGTCCTGGGTTTCAAGCATT
AGTCCATGCAAGTTTTTATGCTTTGCCCATTCTATAGATATATTGATAAGCGCGCTGCCTATGCCTTGCC
CCCTGAAATCCTTACATACGGCGATATCTTCTATATAAAAGATATATTATCTTATCAGTATTGTCAATAT
ATTCAAGGCAATCTGCCTCCTCATCCTCTTCATCCTCTTCGTCTTGGTAGCTTTTTAAATATGGCGCTTC
ATAGAGTAATTCTGTAAAGGTCCAATTCTCGTTTTCATACCTCGGTATAATCTTACCTATCACCTCAAAT
GGTTCGCTGGGTTTATCGCACCCCCGAACACGAGCACGGCACCCGCGACCACTATGCCAAGAATGCCCAA
GGTAAAAATTGCCGGCCCCGCCATGAAGTCCGTGAATGCCCCGACGGCCGAAGTGAAGGGCAGGCCGCCA
CCCAGGCCGCCGCCCTCACTGCCCGGCACCTGGTCGCTGAATGTCGATGCCAGCACCTGCGGCACGTCAA
TGCTTCCGGGCGTCGCGCTCGGGCTGATCGCCCATCCCGTTACTGCCCCGATCCCGGCAATGGCAAGGAC
TGCCAGCGCTGCCATTTTTGGGGTGAGGCCGTTCGCGGCCGAGGGGCGCAGCCCCTGGGGGGATGGGAGG
CCCGCGTTAGCGGGCCGGGAGGGTTCGAGAAGGGGGGGCACCCCCCTTCGGCGTGCGCGGTCACGCGCAC
AGGGCGCAGCCCTGGTTAAAAACAAGGTTTATAAATATTGGTTTAAAAGCAGGTTAAAAGACAGGTTAGC
GGTGGCCGAAAAACGGGCGGAAACCCTTGCAAATGCTGGATTTTCTGCCTGTGGACAGCCCCTCAAATGT
CAATAGGTGCGCCCCTCATCTGTCAGCACTCTGCCCCTCAAGTGTCAAGGATCGCGCCCCTCATCTGTCA
GTAGTCGCGCCCCTCAAGTGTCAATACCGCAGGGCACTTATCCCCAGGCTTGTCCACATCATCTGTGGGA
AACTCGCGTAAAATCAGGCGTTTTCGCCGATTTGCGAGGCTGGCCAGCTCCACGTCGCCGGCCGAAATCG
AGCCTGCCCCTCATCTGTCAACGCCGCGCCGGGTGAGTCGGCCCCTCAAGTGTCAACGTCCGCCCCTCAT
CTGTCAGTGAGGGCCAAGTTTTCCGCGAGGTATCCACAACGCCGGCGGCCGCGGTGTCTCGCACACGGCT
TCGACGGCGTTTCTGGCGCGTTTGCAGGGCCATAGACGGCCGCCAGCCCAGCGGCGAGGGCAACCAGCCC
GGTGAGCGTCGGAAAGGCGC
Features (pLannotate 1.2.2; 36 found; start..end, strand, type, name):
      3..89      -  CDS            traI (fragment): TRAI6_ECOLX - Experimental evidence at protein level: Swiss-Prot protein existence level 1. The initiation process of transfer DNA synthesis requires the interaction of at least three plasmid-specific components (TraH, I, and J) at the transfer origin resulting in the assembly of a specialised nucleoprotein complex - the relaxosome. Site- and strand-specific cleavage at the transfer origin is dependent on TraI and TraJ. From Escherichia coli.
    127..498     -  CDS            traJ: oriT-recognizing protein; traJ
    531..640     -  oriT           oriT: incP origin of transfer
    772..962     +  rep_origin     ori (fragment): high-copy-number ColE1/pMB1/pBR322/pUC origin of replication
   1321..1971    -  CDS            TetR: tetracycline resistance regulatory protein; tetR
   2077..2326    +  CDS            TcR (fragment): tetracycline efflux protein; tetA; confers resistance to tetracycline
   2436..2460    -  misc_feature   RB T-DNA repeat: right border repeat from nopaline C58 T-DNA
   2490..2508    +  misc_feature   MCS (fragment): pUC18/19 multiple cloning site
   2559..2904    +  promoter       CaMV 35S promoter: strong constitutive promoter from cauliflower mosaic virus
   2856..2902    +  promoter       minimal CaMV 35S promoter: minimal 35S promoter from cauliflower mosaic virus
   2914..2932    -  misc_feature   MCS (fragment): pUC18/19 multiple cloning site
   2943..3458    +  CDS            P19_TBSVC: Experimental evidence at protein level: Swiss-Prot protein existence level 1. Acts as a suppressor of RNA-mediated gene silencing, also known as post-transcriptional gene silencing (PTGS), a mechanism of plant viral defense that limits the accumulation of viral RNAs. Binds to short interfering RNAs (siRNAs) with high affinity. Acts as a molecular caliper to specifically select siRNAs based on the length of the duplex region of the RNA (By similarity). From Tomato bushy stunt virus (strain Cherry) (TBSV).
   3531..3707    +  polyA_signal   CaMV poly(A) signal: cauliflower mosaic virus polyadenylation signal
   4210..4551    +  promoter       CaMV 35S promoter: strong constitutive promoter from cauliflower mosaic virus
   4577..4601    +  protein_bind   attB1: mutant version of attB; recombination site for the Gateway® BP reaction BP Clonase™
   4685..5359    +  CDS            TCP21 (fragment): TCP21_ARATH - Also known as CHE. Experimental evidence at protein level: Swiss-Prot protein existence level 1. Transcription factor involved in the regulation of the circadian clock. Acts as a repressor of CCA1 by binding to its promoter. No binding to the LHY promoter. From Arabidopsis thaliana (Mouse-ear cress).
   5364..5388    -  protein_bind   attB2: mutant version of attB; recombination site for the Gateway® BP reaction BP Clonase™
   5417..5506    +  CDS            3xHA: three tandem HA epitope tags
   5540..5792    +  terminator     NOS terminator: nopaline synthase terminator and poly(A) signal
   6221..6473    -  terminator     NOS terminator: nopaline synthase terminator and poly(A) signal
   6497..6925    -  CDS            nos (fragment): DHNO_AGRT7 - Protein inferred from homology: Swiss-Prot protein existence level 3. From Agrobacterium tumefaciens (strain T37).
   6941..7966    -  CDS            HygR: aminoglycoside phosphotransferase from E. coli; aph(4)-Ia; confers resistance to hygromycin
   7976..8320    -  promoter       CaMV 35S promoter: strong constitutive promoter from cauliflower mosaic virus
   7977..8023    -  promoter       minimal CaMV 35S promoter: minimal 35S promoter from cauliflower mosaic virus
   8426..8581    +  CDS            lacZα (fragment) (sequence partly withheld): LacZα fragment of β-galactosidase; lacZ fragment
   8579..8879    +  rep_origin     M13 ori (fragment) (sequence partly withheld): M13 bacteriophage origin of replication; arrow indicates direction of (+) strand synthesis
   8880..9010    +  CDS            lacI (fragment): lac repressor; lacI; The lac repressor binds to the lac operator to inhibit transcription in E. coli. This inhibition can be relieved by adding lactose or isopropyl-β-D-thiogalactopyranoside (IPTG).
   9064..9088    -  misc_feature   LB T-DNA repeat: left border repeat from nopaline C58 T-DNA
  10545..10664   -  CDS            tetR (fragment): TETR1_ECOLX - Experimental evidence at protein level: Swiss-Prot protein existence level 1. TetR is the repressor of the tetracycline resistance element; its N-terminal region forms a helix-turn-helix structure and binds DNA. Binding of tetracycline to TetR reduces the repressor affinity for the tetracycline resistance gene (tetA) promoter operator sites. From Escherichia coli.
  10684..11832   -  CDS            trfA: trans-acting replication protein that binds to and activates oriV
  12131..12925   -  CDS            KanR: aminoglycoside phosphotransferase; aphA-3; confers resistance to kanamycin
  13117..13884   +  mobile_element IS1: prokaryotic transposable element IS1
  13893..14042   -  CDS            satA (fragment): STA_BACSU - Also known as yyaR. Experimental evidence at protein level: Swiss-Prot protein existence level 1. Involved in resistance to streptothricin, a broad-spectrum antibiotic produced by streptomycetes. Detoxifies streptothricin via acetylation of the beta amino group of the first beta-lysyl moiety of streptothricin. From Bacillus subtilis (strain 168).
  14041..14235   -  CDS            satA (fragment): STA_BACSU - Also known as yyaR. Experimental evidence at protein level: Swiss-Prot protein existence level 1. Involved in resistance to streptothricin, a broad-spectrum antibiotic produced by streptomycetes. Detoxifies streptothricin via acetylation of the beta amino group of the first beta-lysyl moiety of streptothricin. From Bacillus subtilis (strain 168).
  14238..14513   -  CDS            klaC (fragment): KLAC_ECOLX - Also known as telB. Protein predicted: Swiss-Prot protein existence level 4. Belongs to the kla operon, which is associated with cryptic tellurite resistance, and IncW plasmid fertility inhibition. From Escherichia coli.
  14577..15208   -  rep_origin     oriV: incP origin of replication
