[The description below was written by a language model from this plasmid's Addgene catalogue record and pLannotate feature annotations shown in this document.]
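Description:
pGWB14-LYX149 is a plant expression binary vector built on the pGWB14 backbone, intended for Agrobacterium-mediated transient or stable expression of a Nicotiana benthamiana transcription factor. The backbone is a low-copy, broad-host-range IncP-type replicon: the annotated sequence (about 15.2 kb) shows oriV with its trans-acting replication protein trfA, which together allow maintenance in both E. coli and Agrobacterium, plus oriT and traJ for conjugal mobilisation. Bacterial selection is by kanamycin through an aphA-3 type KanR gene. Other backbone annotations, such as fragments of tetracycline resistance genes, an IS1 element, and partial satA and klaC sequences, appear to be remnants of the parental plasmid lineage rather than functional parts.

Between the nopaline-type right and left T-DNA borders lie three CaMV 35S-driven cassettes. The main one places the insert, gene model Niben101Scf01917g11015.1, between attB1 and attB2 Gateway sites, followed by a 3xHA epitope and the NOS terminator, giving a C-terminally HA-tagged protein. The record lists Gibson assembly as the cloning method. The automated annotation matches the insert to Arabidopsis TCP21 (CHE), suggesting it is a TCP-family factor, though the catalogue entry does not name the family. A second cassette, not mentioned in the catalogue fields, encodes the tomato bushy stunt virus P19 silencing suppressor with a CaMV polyadenylation signal, which would be expected to boost expression in leaf infiltration by blocking post-transcriptional gene silencing. The third, in reverse orientation, expresses hygromycin phosphotransferase with a NOS terminator for selecting stable plant transformants. The HA tag allows detection or immunoprecipitation of the factor.
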