Addgene plasmid #126367: pGWB14-LYX149
Purpose: With a Nicotiana benthamiana transcription factor in PGWB14 backbone, for Agrobacterium mediated transient or stable expression corresponding transcription factor fused with a C-terminal HA tag.
Depositing lab: Silin Zhong. Depositing organization: Chinese University of Hong Kong.
Backbone
  Vector backbone: pGWB14
  Vector type: Plant Expression
  Selectable markers: Hygromycin
Growth in bacteria
  Bacterial resistance: Kanamycin, 50 μg/mL
  Growth temperature: 37°C
  Growth strain: DH5alpha
  Copy number: Low Copy
Gene/Insert
  Gene/Insert name: Niben101Scf01917g11015.1
  Species: Nicotiana benthamiana
  Promoter: CaMV 35S
  Tag / fusion protein: HA (C terminal on insert)
  Cloning method: Gibson Cloning
Terms and licenses: Academic/Nonprofit Terms; Industry Terms: Not Available to Industry
How to cite: pGWB14-LYX149 was a gift from Silin Zhong (Addgene plasmid # 126367 ; http://n2t.net/addgene:126367 ; RRID:Addgene_126367)
